>Addgene plasmid #229615 | pcDNA-HA FoxP3 | addgene full sequence | sequence record 457337 | Addgene NGS Result
TACCAAATACTGTTCTTCTAGTGTAGCCGTAGTTAGGCCACCACTTCAAGAACTCTGTAGCACCGCCTAC
ATACCTCGCTCTGCTAATCCTGTTACCAGTGGCTGCTGCCAGTGGCGATAAGTCGTGTCTTACCGGGTTG
GACTCAAGACGATAGTTACCGGATAAGGCGCAGCGGTCGGGCTGAACGGGGGGTTCGTGCACACAGCCCA
GCTTGGAGCGAACGACCTACACCGAACTGAGATACCTACAGCGTGAGCTATGAGAAAGCGCCACGCTTCC
CGAAGGGAGAAAGGCGGACAGGTATCCGGTAAGCGGCAGGGTCGGAACAGGAGAGCGCACGAGGGAGCTT
CCAGGGGGAAACGCCTGGTATCTTTATAGTCCTGTCGGGTTTCGCCACCTCTGACTTGAGCGTCGATTTT
TGTGATGCTCGTCAGGGGGGCGGAGCCTATGGAAAAACGCCAGCAACGCGGCCTTTTTACGGTTCCTGGC
CTTTTGCTGGCCTTTTGCTCACATGTTCTTTCCTGCGTTATCCCCTGATTCTGTGGATAACCGTATTACC
GCCTTTGAGTGAGCTGATACCGCTCGCCGCAGCCGAACGACCGAGCGCAGCGAGTCAGTGAGCGAGGAAG
CGGAAGAGCGCCCAATACGCAAACCGCCTCTCCCCGCGCGTTGGCCGATTCATTAATGCAGCTGGCACGA
CAGGTTTCCCGACTGGAAAGCGGGCAGTGAGCGCAACGCAATTAATGTGAGTTAGCTCACTCATTAGGCA
CCCCAGGCTTTACACTTTATGCTTCCGGCTCGTATGTTGTGTGGAATTGTGAGCGGATAACAATTTCACA
CAGGAAACAGCTATGACCATGATTACGCCAAGCTCTAGCTAGAGGTCGACGGTATACAGACATGATAAGA
TACATTGATGAGTTTGGACAAACCACAACTAGAATGCAGTGAAAAAAATGCTTTATTTGTGAAATTTGTG
ATGCTATTGCTTTATTTGTAACCATTATAAGCTGCAATAAACAAGTTGGGGTGGGCGAAGAACTCCAGCA
TGAGATCCCCGCGCTGGAGGATCATCCAGCCGGCGTCCCGGAAAACGATTCCGAAGCCCAACCTTTCATA
GAAGGCGGCGGTGGAATCGAAATCTCGTGATGGCAGGTTGGGCGTCGCTTGGTCGGTCATTTCGAACCCC
AGAGTCCCGCTCAGAAGAACTCGTCAAGAAGGCGATAGAAGGCGATGCGCTGCGAATCGGGAGCGGCGAT
ACCGTAAAGCACGAGGAAGCGGTCAGCCCATTCGCCGCCAAGCTCTTCAGCAATATCACGGGTAGCCAAC
GCTATGTCCTGATAGCGGTCCGCCACACCCAGCCGGCCACAGTCGATGAATCCAGAAAAGCGGCCATTTT
CCACCATGATATTCGGCAAGCAGGCATCGCCATGGGTCACGACGAGATCCTCGCCGTCGGGCATGCGCGC
CTTGAGCCTGGCGAACAGTTCGGCTGGCGCGAGCCCCTGATGCTCTTCGTCCAGATCATCCTGATCGACA
AGACCGGCTTCCATCCGAGTACGTGCTCGCTCGATGCGATGTTTCGCTTGGTGGTCGAATGGGCAGGTAG
CCGGATCAAGCGTATGCAGCCGCCGCATTGCATCAGCCATGATGGATACTTTCTCGGCAGGAGCAAGGTG
AGATGACAGGAGATCCTGCCCCGGCACTTCGCCCAATAGCAGCCAGTCCCTTCCCGCTTCAGTGACAACG
TCGAGCACAGCTGCGCAAGGAACGCCCGTCGTGGCCAGCCACGATAGCCGCGCTGCCTCGTCCTGCAGTT
CATTCAGGGCACCGGACAGGTCGGTCTTGACAAAAAGAACCGGGCGCCCCTGCGCTGACAGCCGGAACAC
GGCGGCATCAGAGCAGCCGATTGTCTGTTGTGCCCAGTCATAGCCGAATAGCCTCTCCACCCAAGCGGCC
GGAGAACCTGCGTGCAATCCATCTTGTTCAATCATGCGAAACGATCCTCATCCTGTCTCTTGATCAGATC
CGAAAATGGATATACAAGCTCCCGGGAGCTTTTTGCAAAAGCCTAGGCCTCCAAAAAAGCCTCCTCACTA
CTTCTGGAATAGCTCAGAGGCAGAGGCGGCCTCGGCCTCTGCATAAATAAAAAAAATTAGTCAGCCATGG
GGCGGAGAATGGGCGGAACTGGGCGGAGTTAGGGGCGGGATGGGCGGAGTTAGGGGCGGGACTATGGTTG
CTGACTAATTGAGATGCATGCTTTGCATACTTCTGCCTGCTGGGGAGCCTGGGGACTTTCCACACCTGGT
TGCTGACTAATTGAGATGCATGCTTTGCATACTTCTGCCTGCTGGGGAGCCTGGGGACTTTCCACACCCT
AACTGACACACATTCCACAGAATTAATTCGCGTTAAATTTTTGTTAAATCAGCTCATTTTTTAACCAATA
GGCCGAAATCGGCAAAATCCCTTATAAATCAAAAGAATAGACCGAGATAGGGT
[37 nt withheld, positions 2504-2540]
AAAGAACGTGGACTCCAACGTCAAAGG
[49 nt withheld, positions 2568-2616]
T
[91 nt withheld, positions 2618-2708]
G
[124 nt withheld, positions 2710-2833]
GGGGATACCCCCTAGAGCCCCAGCTGGTTCTTTCCGCCTCAGAAGCCATAGAGCCCACCGCATCCCCAGC
ATGCCTGCTATTGTCTTCCCAATCCTCCCCCTTGCTGTCCTGCCCCACCCCACCCCCCAGAATAGAATGA
CACCTACTCAGACAATGCGATGCAATTTCCTCATTTTATTAGGAAAGGACAGTGGGAGTGGCACCTTCCA
GGGTCAAGGAAGGCACGGGGGAGGGGCAAACAACAGATGGCTGGCAACTAGAAGGCACAGTCGAGGCTGA
TCAGCGAGCTCTAGCATTTAGGTGACACTATAGAATAGGGCCCTCTAGATGCATGCTCGAGCGGCCGCCA
GTGTGATGGATATCTGCAGAATTCTCAAGGGCAGGGATTGGAGCACTTGTTGGGGCGTTGGCTCCTCTTC
TTGCGAAACTCAAATTCATCTACGGTCCACACTGCTCCCTTCTCGCTCTCCACTCGCACAAAGCACTTGT
GCAGGCTCAGGTTGTGGCGGATGGCATTCTTCCAGGTGGCGGGGTGGTTTCTGAAGTAGGCGAACATGCG
AGTAAACCAATGGTAGATTTCATTGAGTGTCCTCTGCCTCTCCGGGGCTTCCAGGATGGCCCATCGGATA
AGGGTGGCATAGGTGAAAGGGGGTCGCATATTGTGGTACTTGAAGTAGTCCATGTTGTGGAAGAACTCTG
GGAAGGAACTATTGCCATGGCTTCCCCAGAGGTGCCTCCGCACTGCAAACAGGCCGCCGTCTGGAGCCTC
CCGAGGAGCAGACCAGGCCGGGAGCACACTGCCCTGAGTACTGGTGGCTACGATGCAGCAAGAGCTCTTG
TCCATTGAGGCCACAGATGGAGCCTTGGCCAGCGCCATCTTCCCAGCCAGGTGGGCCTGCATAGCTCCCA
GCTTCTCCTTTTCCAGCTCCAGCTGCTGCTCCAGAGACTGCACCACTTCTCTCTGGAGGAGGCACTGGGC
CTTGCCTTTCTCATCCAGGAGATGATCTGCTTGGCAGTGCTTGAGAAACTCTTCTGGCTCCTCGAAGACC
TTCTCACAACCAGGCCACTTGCAGACTCCATTTGCCAGCAGTGGGTAGGATCCTTGGGGTGCAGCCAAAA
GGTTGCTGTCTTTCCTGGGTGTACCCGAGCGTGGGAAGGTGCAGAGTAGAGCTGGCTCCCTGGACACCCA
TTCCAGACTGGCCACATTGATCCCAGGTGGCAGGCCAGGCCGGGCCTTGAGGGAGAAGACCCCAGTGGCA
GCAGAAGGTGGTGGGAGGCTGATCATGGCTGGGTTGTCCAGTGGACGCACTTGGAGCACAGGGGTCTGGG
CATGGGCATCCACAGTGGAGAGCTGATGCATGAAGTGTGGTCTGTCCTGGAGAAGGGCCTGTAGGTGGGG
TGAGGGACCTAGTCGGGCCCCAGACGGTGCCACCATGACTAGGGGCACTGTAGGCAGCTGCAGCTGGGAT
GGTGGCAGGGGGTTCAAGGAAGAAGAGGTGTGGGCCCCACTTCGCAGGTCCCGACCTTGGAAGGGTCCCC
CAGAGCCCCTGGTCCCTAGAAGTTCTGAGCCCTTGGGTGCAGTCTTCCAGCTTGGCAAGACTCCTGGGGA
TGGGCCAAGGGCCAAGGAAGGAGCCATAGGCTTGGCTGGCCTAGGGTTGGGAGATCCAGCGTAATCTGGA
ACATCGTATGGGTACGCCATGGTACCAAGCTTGGGTCTCCCTATAGTGAGTCGTATTAATTTCGATAAGC
CAGTAAGCAGTGGGTTCTCTAGTTAGCCAGAGAGCTCTGCTTATATAGACCTCCCACCGTACACGCCTAC
CGCCCATTTGCGTCAATGGGGCGGAGTTGTTACGACATTTTGGAAAGTCCCGTTGATTTTGGTGCCAAAA
CAAACTCCCATTGACGTCAATGGGGTGGAGACTTGGAAATCCCCGTGAGTCAAACCGCTATCCACGCCCA
TTGATGTACTGCCAAAACCGCATCACCATGGTAATAGCGATGACTAATACGTAGATGTACTGCCAAGTAG
GAAAGTCCCATAAGGTCATGTACTGGGCATAATGCCAGGCGGGCCATTTACCGTCATTGACGTCAATAGG
GGGCGTACTTGGCATATGATACACTTGATGTACTGCCAAGTGGGCAGTTTACCGTAAATACTCCACCCAT
TGACGTCAATGGAAAGTCCCTATTGGCGTTACTATGGGAACATACGTCATTATTGACGTCAATGGGCGGG
GGTCGTTGGGCGGTCAGCCAGGCGGGCCATTTACCGTAAGTTATGTAACGCGGAACTCCATATATGGGCT
ATGAACTAATGACCCCGTAATTGATTACTATTAATAACTAGTCAATAATCAATGTCAACGCGTATATCTG
GCCCGTACATCGCGAAGCAGCGCAAAACGCCTAACCCTAAGCAGATTCTTCATGCAATTGTCGGTCAAGC
CTTGCCTTGTTGTAGCTTAAATTTTGCTCGCGCACTACTCAGCGACCTCCAACACACAAGCAGGGAGCAG
ATACTGGCTTAACTATGCGGCATCAGAGCAGATTGTACTGAGAGTGCACCATAGGGGATCGGGAGATCTC
CCGATCCGTCGACGTCAGGTGGCACTTTTCGGGGAAATGTGCGCGGAACCCCTATTTGTTTATTTTTCTA
AATACATTCAAATATGTATCCGCTCATGAGACAATAACCCTGATAAATGCTTCAATAATATTGAAAAAGG
AAGAGTATGAGTATTCAACATTTCCGTGTCGCCCTTATTCCCTTTTTTGCGGCATTTTGCCTTCCTGTTT
TTGCTCACCCAGAAACGCTGGTGAAAGTAAAAGATGCTGAAGATCAGTTGGGTGCACGAGTGGGTTACAT
CGAACTGGATCTCAACAGCGGTAAGATCCTTGAGAGTTTTCGCCCCGAAGAACGTTTTCCAATGATGAGC
ACTTTTAAAGTTCTGCTATGTGGCGCGGTATTATCCCGTATTGACGCCGGGCAAGAGCAACTCGGTCGCC
GCATACACTATTCTCAGAATGACTTGGTTGAGTACTCACCAGTCACAGAAAAGCATCTTACGGATGGCAT
GACAGTAAGAGAATTATGCAGTGCTGCCATAACCATGAGTGATAACACTGCGGCCAACTTACTTCTGACA
ACGATCGGAGGACCGAAGGAGCTAACCGCTTTTTTGCACAACATGGGGGATCATGTAACTCGCCTTGATC
GTTGGGAACCGGAGCTGAATGAAGCCATACCAAACGACGAGCGTGACACCACGATGCCTGTAGCAATGGC
AACAACGTTGCGCAAACTATTAACTGGCGAACTACTTACTCTAGCTTCCCGGCAACAATTAATAGACTGG
ATGGAGGCGGATAAAGTTGCAGGACCACTTCTGCGCTCGGCCCTTCCGGCTGGCTGGTTTATTGCTGATA
AATCTGGAGCCGGTGAGCGTGGGTCTCGCGGTATCATTGCAGCACTGGGGCCAGATGGTAAGCCCTCCCG
TATCGTAGTTATCTACACGACGGGGAGTCAGGCAACTATGGATGAACGAAATAGACAGATCGCTGAGATA
GGTGCCTCACTGATTAAGCATTGGTAACTGTCAGACCAAGTTTACTCATATATACTTTAGATTGATTTAA
AACTTCATTTTTAATTTAAAAGGATCTAGGTGAAGATCCTTTTTGATAATCTCATGACCAAAATCCCTTA
ACGTGAGTTTTCGTTCCACTGAGCGTCAGACCCCGTAGAAAAGATCAAAGGATCTTCTTGAGATCCTTTT
TTTCTGCGCGTAATCTGCTGCTTGCAAACAAAAAAACCACCGCTACCAGCGGTGGTTTGTTTGCCGGATC
AAGAGCTACCAACTCTTTTTCCGAAGGTAACTGGCTTCAGCAGAGCGCAGA
Features (pLannotate 1.2.2; 22 found; start..end, strand, type, name):
    638..730     +  CDS            lacI (fragment): lac repressor; lacI; The lac repressor binds to the lac operator to inhibit transcription in E. coli. This inhibition can be relieved by adding lactose or isopropyl-β-D-thiogalactopyranoside (IPTG).
    743..764     +  protein_bind   CAP binding site: CAP binding activates transcription in the presence of cAMP. E. coli catabolite activator protein
    779..809     +  promoter       lac promoter: promoter for the E. coli lac operon
    817..833     +  protein_bind   lac operator: The lac repressor binds to the lac operator to inhibit transcription in E. coli. This inhibition can be relieved by adding lactose or isopropyl-β-D-thiogalactopyranoside (IPTG). lac repressor encoded by lacI
    906..1027    -  polyA_signal   SV40 poly(A) signal: SV40 polyadenylation signal
   1022..1180    -  CDS            ble (fragment): BLE_KLEPN - Experimental evidence at protein level: Swiss-Prot protein existence level 1. Binding protein with a strong affinity to the bleomycin family of antibiotics. Binds to CL990; an antimitotic-antibiotic compound. From Klebsiella pneumoniae.
   1204..1995    -  CDS            neo: KKA2_KLEPN - Also known as kan, nptII. Experimental evidence at protein level: Swiss-Prot protein existence level 1. Resistance to kanamycin, neomycin, paromomycin, ribostamycin, butirosin and gentamicin B. From Klebsiella pneumoniae.
   2062..2391    -  promoter       SV40 promoter: SV40 enhancer and early promoter
   2405..2833    -  rep_origin     f1 ori (sequence partly withheld): f1 bacteriophage origin of replication; arrow indicates direction of (+) strand synthesis
   2854..2875    -  promoter       SV40 promoter (fragment): SV40 enhancer and early promoter
   2879..3103    -  polyA_signal   bGH poly(A) signal: bovine growth hormone polyadenylation signal
   3129..3147    +  promoter       SP6 promoter: promoter for bacteriophage SP6 RNA polymerase
   3211..4494    -  CDS            Foxp3: FOXP3_MOUSE - Experimental evidence at protein level: Swiss-Prot protein existence level 1. Transcriptional regulator which is crucial for the development and inhibitory function of regulatory T-cells (Treg). Plays an essential role in maintaining homeostasis of the immune system by allowing the acquisition of full suppressive function and stability of the Treg lineage, and by directly modulating the expansion and function of conventional T-cells. Can act either as a transcriptional repressor or a transcriptional activator depending on its interactions with other transcription factors, histone
   4501..4527    -  CDS            3xHA (fragment): three tandem HA epitope tags
   4553..4571    -  promoter       T7 promoter: promoter for bacteriophage T7 RNA polymerase
   4587..4620    -  LTR            5' LTR (truncated) (fragment): truncated 5' long terminal repeat (LTR) from HIV-1
   4616..4819    -  promoter       CMV promoter: human cytomegalovirus (CMV) immediate early promoter
   4820..5199    -  enhancer       CMV enhancer: human cytomegalovirus immediate early enhancer
   5354..5406    +  misc_feature   bom (fragment): basis of mobility region from pBR322
   5465..5569    +  promoter       AmpR promoter: bla
   5570..6430    +  CDS            AmpR: β-lactamase; bla; confers resistance to ampicillin, carbenicillin, and related antibiotics
   6601..455     +  rep_origin     ori (across the origin): high-copy-number ColE1/pMB1/pBR322/pUC origin of replication
