[The description below was written by a language model from this plasmid's Addgene catalogue record and pLannotate feature annotations shown in this document.]
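Description:
pcDNA-HA FoxP3 is a mammalian expression plasmid built on the pcDNA 3.1+ backbone that drives production of full-length, unmutated mouse FoxP3 carrying an HA epitope tag. The sequenced construct is about 6.7 kb. It is propagated in E. coli as a high-copy plasmid through a ColE1/pUC-type origin and selected with ampicillin via the β-lactamase gene. An f1 origin is also present, a standard backbone element that allows single-stranded DNA production.

The expression cassette consists of the human cytomegalovirus immediate-early enhancer and promoter, followed by a T7 promoter, a short HA-tag coding segment, the Foxp3 open reading frame and the bovine growth hormone polyadenylation signal. The tag lies immediately upstream of Foxp3, so it is N-terminal. It is annotated as a 27-nt fragment of a 3xHA element, which is consistent with a single HA copy. The T7 promoter, and an SP6 promoter on the far side of the insert, can serve for in vitro transcription or as sequencing primer sites. A second cassette, with the SV40 enhancer/early promoter driving the neomycin phosphotransferase gene and ending in an SV40 poly(A) signal, permits G418 selection of stably transfected mammalian cells. The small lacI, lac promoter/operator, ble, HIV-1 LTR and bom fragments in the annotation appear to be backbone remnants or partial sequence matches rather than functional parts.

FoxP3 is the forkhead transcription factor central to regulatory T cell development and suppressive function. The plasmid is suited to transient or stable expression in mammalian cells, and the HA tag allows detection or immunoprecipitation of the protein. The restriction sites used for cloning are not recorded.
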