Addgene plasmid #229615: pcDNA-HA FoxP3
Purpose: Mammalian expression of full length mouse FoxP3
Depositing lab: Sun Hur. Depositing organization: Boston Children's Hospital.
Backbone
  Vector backbone: pcDNA 3.1+
  Vector type: Mammalian Expression
Growth in bacteria
  Bacterial resistance: Ampicillin, 100 μg/mL
  Growth temperature: 37°C
  Growth strain: DH5alpha
  Copy number: High Copy
Gene/Insert
  Gene/Insert name: full length FoxP3
  Species: M. musculus (mouse)
  Mutation: none
  Entrez Gene: Foxp3 (a.k.a. JM2, scurfin, sf)
  Cloning method: Restriction Enzyme; 5′ cloning site Unknown (unknown if destroyed)
Terms and licenses: Academic/Nonprofit Terms; Industry Terms: Not Available to Industry
Depositor comments: HA tagged
How to cite: pcDNA-HA FoxP3 was a gift from Sun Hur (Addgene plasmid # 229615 ; http://n2t.net/addgene:229615 ; RRID:Addgene_229615)
